Addgene plasmid #131484: pORANGE GFP-Camk2a KI
Purpose: Endogenous tagging of CaMKIIa: N-terminal (amino acid position: before startcodon)
Depositing lab: Harold MacGillavry. Depositing organization: Utrecht University. Publication: ORANGE: A CRISPR/Cas9-based genome editing toolbox for epitope tagging of endogenous proteins in neurons. Willems J, de Jong APH, Scheefhals N, Mertens E, Catsburg LAE, Poorthuis RB, de Winter F, Verhaagen J, Meye FJ, MacGillavry HD. PLoS Biol. 2020 Apr 10;18(4):e3000665. doi: 10.1371/journal.pbio.3000665. PubMed 32275651.
Backbone
  Vector backbone: pORANGE
  Backbone size w/o insert (bp): 9254
  Vector type: Mammalian Expression
Growth in bacteria
  Bacterial resistance: Ampicillin, 100 μg/mL
  Growth temperature: 37°C
  Growth strain: DH5alpha
  Copy number: High Copy
Gene/Insert
  Gene/Insert name: gRNA and GFP donor
  gRNA/shRNA sequence: CTGCCTGCCCAGTGCCAGGA
  Species: M. musculus (mouse), R. norvegicus (rat)
  Entrez Gene: Camk2a (a.k.a. PK2CDD, PKCCD); Camk2a (a.k.a. CaMKII, mKIAA0968)
  Promoter: U6 and Cbh
  Cloning method: Restriction Enzyme; 5′ cloning site Unknown (unknown if destroyed); 3′ cloning site Unknown (unknown if destroyed)
  Sequencing primers: 5′ aaggctgttagagagataattggaa; 3′ cgggccatttaccgtaagtt
Terms and licenses: Academic/Nonprofit Terms; Industry Terms: Not Available to Industry
How to cite: pORANGE GFP-Camk2a KI was a gift from Harold MacGillavry (Addgene plasmid # 131484 ; http://n2t.net/addgene:131484 ; RRID:Addgene_131484)
