[The description below was written by a language model from this plasmid's Addgene catalogue record, the feature table of its GenBank file and pLannotate feature annotations shown in this document.]
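Description:
pORANGE GFP-Camk2a KI is a single-plasmid CRISPR/Cas9 knock-in construct built on the pORANGE mammalian expression backbone. It is designed to tag endogenous CaMKIIα with GFP at its N-terminus, with the insertion placed just before the start codon of Camk2a; the record lists both mouse and rat as target species. The plasmid is about 9.3 kb. It is propagated in E. coli from a high-copy ColE1/pUC-type origin under ampicillin selection (AmpR, β-lactamase) and also carries an f1 phage origin. A single AAV2 inverted terminal repeat is annotated downstream of the Cas9 cassette. With only one ITR annotated, the record does not support describing the plasmid as an AAV packaging vector.

Three functional modules sit in tandem. A human U6 RNA polymerase III promoter drives a Camk2a-targeting guide fused to the Streptococcus pyogenes gRNA scaffold. Immediately downstream lies a promoterless EGFP coding sequence that serves as the donor. It has no promoter of its own, so fluorescence should depend on integration into the Camk2a locus, giving a GFP fusion expressed under the gene's native regulation. The sequences flanking the donor are not annotated, so the record does not show how the donor is released or integrated. The third module is the Cbh promoter, made up of the CMV enhancer, chicken β-actin promoter and a hybrid CBA/MVM intron. It expresses S. pyogenes Cas9 carrying an N-terminal HA tag and SV40 nuclear localization signals at both ends, and it terminates in a bGH polyadenylation signal.

The plasmid belongs to a toolbox for epitope tagging of endogenous proteins in neurons, which allows CaMKIIα to be visualised at native expression levels rather than by overexpression.
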