LOCUS       Exported 9254 bp ds-DNA circular SYN 12-MAY-2021
DEFINITION  Endogenous tagging of CaMKIIa: N-terminal (amino acid position:
            before startcodon).
ACCESSION   .
VERSION     .
KEYWORDS    pORANGE GFP-Camk2a KI
SOURCE      synthetic DNA construct
  ORGANISM  synthetic DNA construct
REFERENCE   1 (bases 1 to 9254)
  AUTHORS   Willems J, de Jong APH, Scheefhals N, Mertens E, Catsburg LAE,
            Poorthuis RB, de Winter F, Verhaagen J, Meye FJ, MacGillavry HD
  TITLE     ORANGE: A CRISPR/Cas9-based genome editing toolbox for epitope
            tagging of endogenous proteins in neurons.
  JOURNAL   PLoS Biol. 2020 Apr 10;18(4):e3000665. doi:
            10.1371/journal.pbio.3000665.
  PUBMED    32275651
REFERENCE   2 (bases 1 to 9254)
  AUTHORS   .
  TITLE     Direct Submission
  JOURNAL   Exported May 12, 2021 from SnapGene Server 1.1.58
            http://www.snapgene.com
FEATURES             Location/Qualifiers
     source          1..9254
                     /organism="synthetic DNA construct"
                     /mol_type="other DNA"
     promoter        39..279
                     /label=U6 promoter
                     /note="RNA polymerase III promoter for human U6 snRNA"
     primer_bind     39..59
                     /label=hU6-F
                     /note="Human U6 promoter, forward primer"
     primer_bind     210..229
                     /label=LKO.1 5'
                     /note="Human U6 promoter, forward primer"
     misc_RNA        308..383
                     /label=gRNA scaffold
                     /note="guide RNA scaffold for the Streptococcus pyogenes
                     CRISPR/Cas9 system"
     CDS             505..1221
                     /codon_start=1
                     /product="enhanced GFP"
                     /label=EGFP
                     /translation="MVSKGEELFTGVVPILVELDGDVNGHKFSVSGEGEGDATYGKLTL
                     KFICTTGKLPVPWPTLVTTLTYGVQCFSRYPDHMKQHDFFKSAMPEGYVQERTIFFKDD
                     GNYKTRAEVKFEGDTLVNRIELKGIDFKEDGNILGHKLEYNYNSHNVYIMADKQKNGIK
                     VNFKIRHNIEDGSVQLADHYQQNTPIGDGPVLLPDNHYLSTQSALSKDPNEKRDHMVLL
                     EFVTAAGITLGMDELYK"
     CDS             505..1221
                     /codon_start=1
                     /product="the original enhanced GFP (Yang et al., 1996)"
                     /label=EGFP
                     /note="mammalian codon-optimized"
                     /translation="MVSKGEELFTGVVPILVELDGDVNGHKFSVSGEGEGDATYGKLTL
                     KFICTTGKLPVPWPTLVTTLTYGVQCFSRYPDHMKQHDFFKSAMPEGYVQERTIFFKDD
                     GNYKTRAEVKFEGDTLVNRIELKGIDFKEDGNILGHKLEYNYNSHNVYIMADKQKNGIK
                     VNFKIRHNIEDGSVQLADHYQQNTPIGDGPVLLPDNHYLSTQSALSKDPNEKRDHMVLL
                     EFVTAAGITLGMDELYK"
     primer_bind     complement(550..571)
                     /label=EGFP-N
                     /note="EGFP, reverse primer"
     primer_bind     complement(811..830)
                     /label=EXFP-R
                     /note="For distinguishing EGFP variants, reverse primer"
     primer_bind     1158..1179
                     /label=EGFP-C
                     /note="EGFP, forward primer"
     enhancer        1296..1581
                     /label=CMV enhancer
                     /note="human cytomegalovirus immediate early enhancer;
                     contains an 18-bp deletion relative to the standard CMV
                     enhancer"
     promoter        1583..1860
                     /label=chicken beta-actin promoter
     intron          1861..2088
                     /label=hybrid intron
                     /note="hybrid between chicken beta-actin (CBA) and minute
                     virus of mice (MMV) introns (Gray et al., 2011)"
     CDS             2109..2135
                     /codon_start=1
                     /product="HA (human influenza hemagglutinin) epitope tag"
                     /label=HA
                     /translation="YPYDVPDYA"
     CDS             2139..2159
                     /codon_start=1
                     /product="nuclear localization signal of SV40 (simian virus
                     40) large T antigen"
                     /label=SV40 NLS
                     /translation="PKKKRKV"
     CDS             2169..6269
                     /codon_start=1
                     /product="Cas9 (Csn1) endonuclease from the Streptococcus
                     pyogenes Type II CRISPR/Cas system"
                     /label=Cas9
                     /note="generates RNA-guided double strand breaks in DNA"
                     /translation="DKKYSIGLDIGTNSVGWAVITDEYKVPSKKFKVLGNTDRHSIKKN
                     LIGALLFDSGETAEATRLKRTARRRYTRRKNRICYLQEIFSNEMAKVDDSFFHRLEESF
                     LVEEDKKHERHPIFGNIVDEVAYHEKYPTIYHLRKKLVDSTDKADLRLIYLALAHMIKF
                     RGHFLIEGDLNPDNSDVDKLFIQLVQTYNQLFEENPINASGVDAKAILSARLSKSRRLE
                     NLIAQLPGEKKNGLFGNLIALSLGLTPNFKSNFDLAEDAKLQLSKDTYDDDLDNLLAQI
                     GDQYADLFLAAKNLSDAILLSDILRVNTEITKAPLSASMIKRYDEHHQDLTLLKALVRQ
                     QLPEKYKEIFFDQSKNGYAGYIDGGASQEEFYKFIKPILEKMDGTEELLVKLNREDLLR
                     KQRTFDNGSIPHQIHLGELHAILRRQEDFYPFLKDNREKIEKILTFRIPYYVGPLARGN
                     SRFAWMTRKSEETITPWNFEEVVDKGASAQSFIERMTNFDKNLPNEKVLPKHSLLYEYF
                     TVYNELTKVKYVTEGMRKPAFLSGEQKKAIVDLLFKTNRKVTVKQLKEDYFKKIECFDS
                     VEISGVEDRFNASLGTYHDLLKIIKDKDFLDNEENEDILEDIVLTLTLFEDREMIEERL
                     KTYAHLFDDKVMKQLKRRRYTGWGRLSRKLINGIRDKQSGKTILDFLKSDGFANRNFMQ
                     LIHDDSLTFKEDIQKAQVSGQGDSLHEHIANLAGSPAIKKGILQTVKVVDELVKVMGRH
                     KPENIVIEMARENQTTQKGQKNSRERMKRIEEGIKELGSQILKEHPVENTQLQNEKLYL
                     YYLQNGRDMYVDQELDINRLSDYDVDHIVPQSFLKDDSIDNKVLTRSDKNRGKSDNVPS
                     EEVVKKMKNYWRQLLNAKLITQRKFDNLTKAERGGLSELDKAGFIKRQLVETRQITKHV
                     AQILDSRMNTKYDENDKLIREVKVITLKSKLVSDFRKDFQFYKVREINNYHHAHDAYLN
                     AVVGTALIKKYPKLESEFVYGDYKVYDVRKMIAKSEQEIGKATAKYFFYSNIMNFFKTE
                     ITLANGEIRKRPLIETNGETGEIVWDKGRDFATVRKVLSMPQVNIVKKTEVQTGGFSKE
                     SILPKRNSDKLIARKKDWDPKKYGGFDSPTVAYSVLVVAKVEKGKSKKLKSVKELLGIT
                     IMERSSFEKNPIDFLEAKGYKEVKKDLIIKLPKYSLFELENGRKRMLASAGELQKGNEL
                     ALPSKYVNFLYLASHYEKLKGSPEDNEQKQLFVEQHKHYLDEIIEQISEFSKRVILADA
                     NLDKVLSAYNKHRDKPIREQAENIIHLFTLTNLGAPAAFKYFDTTIDRKRYTSTKEVLD
                     ATLIHQSITGLYETRIDLSQLGGD"
     CDS             6273..6293
                     /codon_start=1
                     /product="nuclear localization signal of SV40 (simian virus
                     40) large T antigen"
                     /label=SV40 NLS
                     /translation="PKKKRKV"
     primer_bind     complement(6333..6350)
                     /label=BGH-rev
                     /note="Bovine growth hormone terminator, reverse primer.
                     Also called BGH reverse"
     polyA_signal    6339..6546
                     /label=bGH poly(A) signal
                     /note="bovine growth hormone polyadenylation signal"
     repeat_region   6555..6695
                     /label=AAV2 ITR
                     /note="inverted terminal repeat of adeno-associated virus
                     serotype 2"
     repeat_region   6555..6684
                     /label=AAV2 ITR
     rep_origin      6770..7225
                     /direction=RIGHT
                     /label=f1 ori
                     /note="f1 bacteriophage origin of replication; arrow
                     indicates direction of (+) strand synthesis"
     primer_bind     complement(6857..6876)
                     /label=F1ori-R
                     /note="F1 origin, reverse primer"
     primer_bind     7067..7088
                     /label=F1ori-F
                     /note="F1 origin, forward primer"
     primer_bind     complement(7242..7261)
                     /label=pRS-marker
                     /note="pRS vectors, use to sequence yeast selectable
                     marker"
     primer_bind     7361..7383
                     /label=pGEX 3'
                     /note="pGEX vectors, reverse primer"
     primer_bind     complement(7421..7439)
                     /label=pBRforEco
                     /note="pBR322 vectors, upsteam of EcoRI site, forward
                     primer"
     promoter        7507..7611
                     /gene="bla"
                     /label=AmpR promoter
     CDS             7612..8472
                     /codon_start=1
                     /gene="bla"
                     /product="beta-lactamase"
                     /label=AmpR
                     /note="confers resistance to ampicillin, carbenicillin, and
                     related antibiotics"
                     /translation="MSIQHFRVALIPFFAAFCLPVFAHPETLVKVKDAEDQLGARVGYI
                     ELDLNSGKILESFRPEERFPMMSTFKVLLCGAVLSRIDAGQEQLGRRIHYSQNDLVEYS
                     PVTEKHLTDGMTVRELCSAAITMSDNTAANLLLTTIGGPKELTAFLHNMGDHVTRLDRW
                     EPELNEAIPNDERDTTMPVAMATTLRKLLTGELLTLASRQQLIDWMEADKVAGPLLRSA
                     LPAGWFIADKSGAGERGSRGIIAALGPDGKPSRIVVIYTTGSQATMDERNRQIAEIGAS
                     LIKHW"
     primer_bind     complement(7830..7849)
                     /label=Amp-R
                     /note="Ampicillin resistance gene, reverse primer"
     rep_origin      8643..9231
                     /direction=RIGHT
                     /label=ori
                     /note="high-copy-number ColE1/pMB1/pBR322/pUC origin of
                     replication"
     primer_bind     9132..9151
                     /label=pBR322ori-F
                     /note="pBR322 origin, forward primer"
ORIGIN
        1 acggttcctg gccttttgct ggccttttgc tcacatgtga gggcctattt cccatgattc
       61 cttcatattt gcatatacga tacaaggctg ttagagagat aattggaatt aatttgactg
      121 taaacacaaa gatattagta caaaatacgt gacgtagaaa gtaataattt cttgggtagt
      181 ttgcagtttt aaaattatgt tttaaaatgg actatcatat gcttaccgta acttgaaagt
      241 atttcgattt cttggcttta tatatcttgt ggaaaggacg aaacaccctg cctgcccagt
      301 gccaggagtt ttagagctag aaatagcaag ttaaaataag gctagtccgt tatcaacttg
      361 aaaaagtggc accgagtcgg tgcttttttg ttttagagct agaaatagca agttaaaata
      421 aggctagtcc gtttttagcg cgtgcgccaa ttctgcagac aaatggctct agaagcttcc
      481 ctcctggcac tgggcaggca gaggatggtg agcaagggcg aggagctgtt caccggggtg
      541 gtgcccatcc tggtcgagct ggacggcgac gtaaacggcc acaagttcag cgtgtccggc
      601 gagggcgagg gcgatgccac ctacggcaag ctgaccctga agttcatctg caccaccggc
      661 aagctgcccg tgccctggcc caccctcgtg accaccctga cctacggcgt gcagtgcttc
      721 agccgctacc ccgaccacat gaagcagcac gacttcttca agtccgccat gcccgaaggc
      781 tacgtccagg agcgcaccat cttcttcaag gacgacggca actacaagac ccgcgccgag
      841 gtgaagttcg agggcgacac cctggtgaac cgcatcgagc tgaagggcat cgacttcaag
      901 gaggacggca acatcctggg gcacaagctg gagtacaact acaacagcca caacgtctat
      961 atcatggccg acaagcagaa gaacggcatc aaggtgaact tcaagatccg ccacaacatc
     1021 gaggacggca gcgtgcagct cgccgaccac taccagcaga acacccccat cggcgacggc
     1081 cccgtgctgc tgcccgacaa ccactacctg agcacccagt ccgccctgag caaagacccc
     1141 aacgagaagc gcgatcacat ggtcctgctg gagttcgtga ccgccgccgg gatcactctc
     1201 ggcatggacg agctgtacaa gggatcagcc ctcctggcac tgggcaggca gctcgaggat
     1261 cctaggacgc gtcctaggac gcgtccagag gtacccgtta cataacttac ggtaaatggc
     1321 ccgcctggct gaccgcccaa cgacccccgc ccattgacgt caatagtaac gccaataggg
     1381 actttccatt gacgtcaatg ggtggagtat ttacggtaaa ctgcccactt ggcagtacat
     1441 caagtgtatc atatgccaag tacgccccct attgacgtca atgacggtaa atggcccgcc
     1501 tggcattgtg cccagtacat gaccttatgg gactttccta cttggcagta catctacgta
     1561 ttagtcatcg ctattaccat ggtcgaggtg agccccacgt tctgcttcac tctccccatc
     1621 tcccccccct ccccaccccc aattttgtat ttatttattt tttaattatt ttgtgcagcg
     1681 atgggggcgg gggggggggg ggggcgcgcg ccaggcgggg cggggcgggg cgaggggcgg
     1741 ggcggggcga ggcggagagg tgcggcggca gccaatcaga gcggcgcgct ccgaaagttt
     1801 ccttttatgg cgaggcggcg gcggcggcgg ccctataaaa agcgaagcgc gcggcgggcg
     1861 ggagtcgctg cgcgctgcct tcgccccgtg ccccgctccg ccgccgcctc gcgccgcccg
     1921 ccccggctct gactgaccgc gttactccca caggtgagcg ggcgggacgg cccttctcct
     1981 ccgggctgta attagctgag caagaggtaa gggtttaagg gatggttggt tggtggggta
     2041 ttaatgttta attacctgga gcacctgcct gaaatcactt tttttcaggt tggaccggtg
     2101 ccaccatgta cccatacgat gttccagatt acgcttcgcc gaagaaaaag cgcaaggtcg
     2161 aagcgtccga caagaagtac agcatcggcc tggacatcgg caccaactct gtgggctggg
     2221 ccgtgatcac cgacgagtac aaggtgccca gcaagaaatt caaggtgctg ggcaacaccg
     2281 accggcacag catcaagaag aacctgatcg gagccctgct gttcgacagc ggcgaaacag
     2341 ccgaggccac ccggctgaag agaaccgcca gaagaagata caccagacgg aagaaccgga
     2401 tctgctatct gcaagagatc ttcagcaacg agatggccaa ggtggacgac agcttcttcc
     2461 acagactgga agagtccttc ctggtggaag aggataagaa gcacgagcgg caccccatct
     2521 tcggcaacat cgtggacgag gtggcctacc acgagaagta ccccaccatc taccacctga
     2581 gaaagaaact ggtggacagc accgacaagg ccgacctgcg gctgatctat ctggccctgg
     2641 cccacatgat caagttccgg ggccacttcc tgatcgaggg cgacctgaac cccgacaaca
     2701 gcgacgtgga caagctgttc atccagctgg tgcagaccta caaccagctg ttcgaggaaa
     2761 accccatcaa cgccagcggc gtggacgcca aggccatcct gtctgccaga ctgagcaaga
     2821 gcagacggct ggaaaatctg atcgcccagc tgcccggcga gaagaagaat ggcctgttcg
     2881 gcaacctgat tgccctgagc ctgggcctga cccccaactt caagagcaac ttcgacctgg
     2941 ccgaggatgc caaactgcag ctgagcaagg acacctacga cgacgacctg gacaacctgc
     3001 tggcccagat cggcgaccag tacgccgacc tgtttctggc cgccaagaac ctgtccgacg
     3061 ccatcctgct gagcgacatc ctgagagtga acaccgagat caccaaggcc cccctgagcg
     3121 cctctatgat caagagatac gacgagcacc accaggacct gaccctgctg aaagctctcg
     3181 tgcggcagca gctgcctgag aagtacaaag agattttctt cgaccagagc aagaacggct
     3241 acgccggcta cattgacggc ggagccagcc aggaagagtt ctacaagttc atcaagccca
     3301 tcctggaaaa gatggacggc accgaggaac tgctcgtgaa gctgaacaga gaggacctgc
     3361 tgcggaagca gcggaccttc gacaacggca gcatccccca ccagatccac ctgggagagc
     3421 tgcacgccat tctgcggcgg caggaagatt tttacccatt cctgaaggac aaccgggaaa
     3481 agatcgagaa gatcctgacc ttccgcatcc cctactacgt gggccctctg gccaggggaa
     3541 acagcagatt cgcctggatg accagaaaga gcgaggaaac catcaccccc tggaacttcg
     3601 aggaagtggt ggacaagggc gcttccgccc agagcttcat cgagcggatg accaacttcg
     3661 ataagaacct gcccaacgag aaggtgctgc ccaagcacag cctgctgtac gagtacttca
     3721 ccgtgtataa cgagctgacc aaagtgaaat acgtgaccga gggaatgaga aagcccgcct
     3781 tcctgagcgg cgagcagaaa aaggccatcg tggacctgct gttcaagacc aaccggaaag
     3841 tgaccgtgaa gcagctgaaa gaggactact tcaagaaaat cgagtgcttc gactccgtgg
     3901 aaatctccgg cgtggaagat cggttcaacg cctccctggg cacataccac gatctgctga
     3961 aaattatcaa ggacaaggac ttcctggaca atgaggaaaa cgaggacatt ctggaagata
     4021 tcgtgctgac cctgacactg tttgaggaca gagagatgat cgaggaacgg ctgaaaacct
     4081 atgcccacct gttcgacgac aaagtgatga agcagctgaa gcggcggaga tacaccggct
     4141 ggggcaggct gagccggaag ctgatcaacg gcatccggga caagcagtcc ggcaagacaa
     4201 tcctggattt cctgaagtcc gacggcttcg ccaacagaaa cttcatgcag ctgatccacg
     4261 acgacagcct gacctttaaa gaggacatcc agaaagccca ggtgtccggc cagggcgata
     4321 gcctgcacga gcacattgcc aatctggccg gcagccccgc cattaagaag ggcatcctgc
     4381 agacagtgaa ggtggtggac gagctcgtga aagtgatggg ccggcacaag cccgagaaca
     4441 tcgtgatcga aatggccaga gagaaccaga ccacccagaa gggacagaag aacagccgcg
     4501 agagaatgaa gcggatcgaa gagggcatca aagagctggg cagccagatc ctgaaagaac
     4561 accccgtgga aaacacccag ctgcagaacg agaagctgta cctgtactac ctgcagaatg
     4621 ggcgggatat gtacgtggac caggaactgg acatcaaccg gctgtccgac tacgatgtgg
     4681 accatatcgt gcctcagagc tttctgaagg acgactccat cgacaacaag gtgctgacca
     4741 gaagcgacaa gaaccggggc aagagcgaca acgtgccctc cgaagaggtc gtgaagaaga
     4801 tgaagaacta ctggcggcag ctgctgaacg ccaagctgat tacccagaga aagttcgaca
     4861 atctgaccaa ggccgagaga ggcggcctga gcgaactgga taaggccggc ttcatcaaga
     4921 gacagctggt ggaaacccgg cagatcacaa agcacgtggc acagatcctg gactcccgga
     4981 tgaacactaa gtacgacgag aatgacaagc tgatccggga agtgaaagtg atcaccctga
     5041 agtccaagct ggtgtccgat ttccggaagg atttccagtt ttacaaagtg cgcgagatca
     5101 acaactacca ccacgcccac gacgcctacc tgaacgccgt cgtgggaacc gccctgatca
     5161 aaaagtaccc taagctggaa agcgagttcg tgtacggcga ctacaaggtg tacgacgtgc
     5221 ggaagatgat cgccaagagc gagcaggaaa tcggcaaggc taccgccaag tacttcttct
     5281 acagcaacat catgaacttt ttcaagaccg agattaccct ggccaacggc gagatccgga
     5341 agcggcctct gatcgagaca aacggcgaaa ccggggagat cgtgtgggat aagggccggg
     5401 attttgccac cgtgcggaaa gtgctgagca tgccccaagt gaatatcgtg aaaaagaccg
     5461 aggtgcagac aggcggcttc agcaaagagt ctatcctgcc caagaggaac agcgataagc
     5521 tgatcgccag aaagaaggac tgggacccta agaagtacgg cggcttcgac agccccaccg
     5581 tggcctattc tgtgctggtg gtggccaaag tggaaaaggg caagtccaag aaactgaaga
     5641 gtgtgaaaga gctgctgggg atcaccatca tggaaagaag cagcttcgag aagaatccca
     5701 tcgactttct ggaagccaag ggctacaaag aagtgaaaaa ggacctgatc atcaagctgc
     5761 ctaagtactc cctgttcgag ctggaaaacg gccggaagag aatgctggcc tctgccggcg
     5821 aactgcagaa gggaaacgaa ctggccctgc cctccaaata tgtgaacttc ctgtacctgg
     5881 ccagccacta tgagaagctg aagggctccc ccgaggataa tgagcagaaa cagctgtttg
     5941 tggaacagca caagcactac ctggacgaga tcatcgagca gatcagcgag ttctccaaga
     6001 gagtgatcct ggccgacgct aatctggaca aagtgctgtc cgcctacaac aagcaccggg
     6061 ataagcccat cagagagcag gccgagaata tcatccacct gtttaccctg accaatctgg
     6121 gagcccctgc cgccttcaag tactttgaca ccaccatcga ccggaagagg tacaccagca
     6181 ccaaagaggt gctggacgcc accctgatcc accagagcat caccggcctg tacgagacac
     6241 ggatcgacct gtctcagctg ggaggcgaca gccccaagaa gaagagaaag gtggaggcca
     6301 gctaagaatt ctaactagag ctcgctgatc agcctcgact gtgccttcta gttgccagcc
     6361 atctgttgtt tgcccctccc ccgtgccttc cttgaccctg gaaggtgcca ctcccactgt
     6421 cctttcctaa taaaatgagg aaattgcatc gcattgtctg agtaggtgtc attctattct
     6481 ggggggtggg gtggggcagg acagcaaggg ggaggattgg gaagagaata gcaggcatgc
     6541 tggggagcgg ccgcaggaac ccctagtgat ggagttggcc actccctctc tgcgcgctcg
     6601 ctcgctcact gaggccgggc gaccaaaggt cgcccgacgc ccgggctttg cccgggcggc
     6661 ctcagtgagc gagcgagcgc gcagctgcct gcaggggcgc ctgatgcggt attttctcct
     6721 tacgcatctg tgcggtattt cacaccgcat annnnnnnnn nnnnnnnnnn nnnnnnnnnn
     6781 nnnnnnnnnn nnnnnnnnnn nnnnnnnnnn nnnnnnnnnn nnnnnnnnnn nnnnnnnnnn
     6841 nnnnnntnnn nnnnnnnnnn nnnnnnnnnn nnnnnnnnnn nnnnnnnnnn nnncnnnnnn
     6901 nnnnnnnnnn nnnnnnnnnn nnnnnnnnnn nnnnnnnnnn nnnnnnnnnn nnnnnnnnnn
     6961 nnnnnnnnnn nnnnnnnnnn nnnnnnnnnn nnnnnnnnnn nnnnnnnnnn nnnnnnnnnn
     7021 nnnnnnnnnn nnnnnccttt gacgttggag tccacgttct ttaatagtgg actcttgttc
     7081 caaactggaa caacactcaa ctctatctcg ggctattctt ttgatttata agggattttg
     7141 ccgatttcgg tctattggtt aaaaaatgag ctgatttaac aaaaatttaa cgcgaatttt
     7201 aacaaaatat taacgtttac aattttatgg tgcactctca gtacaatctg ctctgatgcc
     7261 gcatagttaa gccagccccg acacccgcca acacccgctg acgcgccctg acgggcttgt
     7321 ctgctcccgg catccgctta cagacaagct gtgaccgtct ccgggagctg catgtgtcag
     7381 aggttttcac cgtcatcacc gaaacgcgcg agacgaaagg gcctcgtgat acgcctattt
     7441 ttataggtta atgtcatgat aataatggtt tcttagacgt caggtggcac ttttcgggga
     7501 aatgtgcgcg gaacccctat ttgtttattt ttctaaatac attcaaatat gtatccgctc
     7561 atgagacaat aaccctgata aatgcttcaa taatattgaa aaaggaagag tatgagtatt
     7621 caacatttcc gtgtcgccct tattcccttt tttgcggcat tttgccttcc tgtttttgct
     7681 cacccagaaa cgctggtgaa agtaaaagat gctgaagatc agttgggtgc acgagtgggt
     7741 tacatcgaac tggatctcaa cagcggtaag atccttgaga gttttcgccc cgaagaacgt
     7801 tttccaatga tgagcacttt taaagttctg ctatgtggcg cggtattatc ccgtattgac
     7861 gccgggcaag agcaactcgg tcgccgcata cactattctc agaatgactt ggttgagtac
     7921 tcaccagtca cagaaaagca tcttacggat ggcatgacag taagagaatt atgcagtgct
     7981 gccataacca tgagtgataa cactgcggcc aacttacttc tgacaacgat cggaggaccg
     8041 aaggagctaa ccgctttttt gcacaacatg ggggatcatg taactcgcct tgatcgttgg
     8101 gaaccggagc tgaatgaagc cataccaaac gacgagcgtg acaccacgat gcctgtagca
     8161 atggcaacaa cgttgcgcaa actattaact ggcgaactac ttactctagc ttcccggcaa
     8221 caattaatag actggatgga ggcggataaa gttgcaggac cacttctgcg ctcggccctt
     8281 ccggctggct ggtttattgc tgataaatct ggagccggtg agcgtggaag ccgcggtatc
     8341 attgcagcac tggggccaga tggtaagccc tcccgtatcg tagttatcta cacgacgggg
     8401 agtcaggcaa ctatggatga acgaaataga cagatcgctg agataggtgc ctcactgatt
     8461 aagcattggt aactgtcaga ccaagtttac tcatatatac tttagattga tttaaaactt
     8521 catttttaat ttaaaaggat ctaggtgaag atcctttttg ataatctcat gaccaaaatc
     8581 ccttaacgtg agttttcgtt ccactgagcg tcagaccccg tagaaaagat caaaggatct
     8641 tcttgagatc ctttttttct gcgcgtaatc tgctgcttgc aaacaaaaaa accaccgcta
     8701 ccagcggtgg tttgtttgcc ggatcaagag ctaccaactc tttttccgaa ggtaactggc
     8761 ttcagcagag cgcagatacc aaatactgtt cttctagtgt agccgtagtt aggccaccac
     8821 ttcaagaact ctgtagcacc gcctacatac ctcgctctgc taatcctgtt accagtggct
     8881 gctgccagtg gcgataagtc gtgtcttacc gggttggact caagacgata gttaccggat
     8941 aaggcgcagc ggtcgggctg aacggggggt tcgtgcacac agcccagctt ggagcgaacg
     9001 acctacaccg aactgagata cctacagcgt gagctatgag aaagcgccac gcttcccgaa
     9061 gggagaaagg cggacaggta tccggtaagc ggcagggtcg gaacaggaga gcgcacgagg
     9121 gagcttccag ggggaaacgc ctggtatctt tatagtcctg tcgggtttcg ccacctctga
     9181 cttgagcgtc gatttttgtg atgctcgtca ggggggcgga gcctatggaa aaacgccagc
     9241 aacgcggcct tttt
//
