Features (pLannotate 1.2.2; 19 found; start..end, strand, type, name):
     39..279     +  promoter       U6 promoter: RNA polymerase III promoter for human U6 snRNA
    308..383     +  misc_RNA       gRNA scaffold: guide RNA scaffold for the Streptococcus pyogenes CRISPR/Cas9 system
    390..433     +  misc_RNA       gRNA scaffold (fragment): guide RNA scaffold for the Streptococcus pyogenes CRISPR/Cas9 system
    505..1221    +  CDS            EGFP: EGFP is a basic (constitutively fluorescent) green fluorescent protein published in 1996, derived from Aequorea victoria. It is reported to be a rapidly-maturing weak dimer with moderate acid sensitivity.
   1296..1581    +  enhancer       CMV enhancer: human cytomegalovirus immediate early enhancer; contains an 18-bp deletion relative to the standard CMV enhancer
   1583..1860    +  promoter       chicken β-actin promoter: No description available
   1861..2088    +  intron         hybrid intron: hybrid between chicken β-actin (CBA) and minute virus of mice (MMV) introns (Gray et al., 2011)
   2109..2136    +  CDS            3xHA (fragment): three tandem HA epitope tags
   2169..3770    +  CDS            Cas9(N): N-terminal portion of Streptococcus pyogenes Cas9 (Zetsche et al., 2015)
   3771..6269    +  CDS            Cas9(C): C-terminal portion of Streptococcus pyogenes Cas9 (Zetsche et al., 2015)
   6339..6450    +  polyA_signal   bGH poly(A) signal: bovine growth hormone polyadenylation signal
   6555..6695    +  repeat_region  AAV2 ITR: inverted terminal repeat of adeno-associated virus serotype 2 inverted
   6700..6751    -  misc_feature   bom (fragment): basis of mobility region from pBR322
   6770..7225    +  rep_origin     f1 ori (sequence partly withheld): f1 bacteriophage origin of replication; arrow indicates direction of (+) strand synthesis
   7226..7275    -  misc_feature   bom (fragment): basis of mobility region from pBR322
   7377..7412    -  CDS            rop (fragment): Rop protein, which maintains plasmids at low copy number; rop
   7507..7611    +  promoter       AmpR promoter: bla
   7612..8472    +  CDS            AmpR: β-lactamase; bla; confers resistance to ampicillin, carbenicillin, and related antibiotics
   8643..9231    +  rep_origin     ori: high-copy-number ColE1/pMB1/pBR322/pUC origin of replication
>Addgene plasmid #131484 | pORANGE GFP-Camk2a KI | addgene full sequence | sequence record 257183 | Addgene NGS Result
ACGGTTCCTGGCCTTTTGCTGGCCTTTTGCTCACATGTGAGGGCCTATTTCCCATGATTCCTTCATATTT
GCATATACGATACAAGGCTGTTAGAGAGATAATTGGAATTAATTTGACTGTAAACACAAAGATATTAGTA
CAAAATACGTGACGTAGAAAGTAATAATTTCTTGGGTAGTTTGCAGTTTTAAAATTATGTTTTAAAATGG
ACTATCATATGCTTACCGTAACTTGAAAGTATTTCGATTTCTTGGCTTTATATATCTTGTGGAAAGGACG
AAACACCCTGCCTGCCCAGTGCCAGGAGTTTTAGAGCTAGAAATAGCAAGTTAAAATAAGGCTAGTCCGT
TATCAACTTGAAAAAGTGGCACCGAGTCGGTGCTTTTTTGTTTTAGAGCTAGAAATAGCAAGTTAAAATA
AGGCTAGTCCGTTTTTAGCGCGTGCGCCAATTCTGCAGACAAATGGCTCTAGAAGCTTCCCTCCTGGCAC
TGGGCAGGCAGAGGATGGTGAGCAAGGGCGAGGAGCTGTTCACCGGGGTGGTGCCCATCCTGGTCGAGCT
GGACGGCGACGTAAACGGCCACAAGTTCAGCGTGTCCGGCGAGGGCGAGGGCGATGCCACCTACGGCAAG
CTGACCCTGAAGTTCATCTGCACCACCGGCAAGCTGCCCGTGCCCTGGCCCACCCTCGTGACCACCCTGA
CCTACGGCGTGCAGTGCTTCAGCCGCTACCCCGACCACATGAAGCAGCACGACTTCTTCAAGTCCGCCAT
GCCCGAAGGCTACGTCCAGGAGCGCACCATCTTCTTCAAGGACGACGGCAACTACAAGACCCGCGCCGAG
GTGAAGTTCGAGGGCGACACCCTGGTGAACCGCATCGAGCTGAAGGGCATCGACTTCAAGGAGGACGGCA
ACATCCTGGGGCACAAGCTGGAGTACAACTACAACAGCCACAACGTCTATATCATGGCCGACAAGCAGAA
GAACGGCATCAAGGTGAACTTCAAGATCCGCCACAACATCGAGGACGGCAGCGTGCAGCTCGCCGACCAC
TACCAGCAGAACACCCCCATCGGCGACGGCCCCGTGCTGCTGCCCGACAACCACTACCTGAGCACCCAGT
CCGCCCTGAGCAAAGACCCCAACGAGAAGCGCGATCACATGGTCCTGCTGGAGTTCGTGACCGCCGCCGG
GATCACTCTCGGCATGGACGAGCTGTACAAGGGATCAGCCCTCCTGGCACTGGGCAGGCAGCTCGAGGAT
CCTAGGACGCGTCCTAGGACGCGTCCAGAGGTACCCGTTACATAACTTACGGTAAATGGCCCGCCTGGCT
GACCGCCCAACGACCCCCGCCCATTGACGTCAATAGTAACGCCAATAGGGACTTTCCATTGACGTCAATG
GGTGGAGTATTTACGGTAAACTGCCCACTTGGCAGTACATCAAGTGTATCATATGCCAAGTACGCCCCCT
ATTGACGTCAATGACGGTAAATGGCCCGCCTGGCATTGTGCCCAGTACATGACCTTATGGGACTTTCCTA
CTTGGCAGTACATCTACGTATTAGTCATCGCTATTACCATGGTCGAGGTGAGCCCCACGTTCTGCTTCAC
TCTCCCCATCTCCCCCCCCTCCCCACCCCCAATTTTGTATTTATTTATTTTTTAATTATTTTGTGCAGCG
ATGGGGGCGGGGGGGGGGGGGGGGCGCGCGCCRGGGGGGGGGGGGGGGGGSGGGGGGSGGGGSGGGGSGA
GGCGGAGAGGTGCGGCGGCAGCCAATCAGAGCGGCGCGCTCCGAAAGTTTCCTTTTATGGCGAGGCGGCG
GCGGCGGCGGCCCTATAAAAAGCGAAGCGCGCGGCGGGCGGGAGTCGCTGCGCGCTGCCTTCGCCCCGTG
CCCCGCTCCGCCGCCGCCTCGCGCCGCCCGCCCCGGCTCTGACTGACCGCGTTACTCCCACAGGTGAGCG
GGCGGGACGGCCCTTCTCCTCCGGGCTGTAATTAGCTGAGCAAGAGGTAAGGGTTTAAGGGATGGTTGGT
TGGTGGGGTATTAATGTTTAATTACCTGGAGCACCTGCCTGAAATCACTTTTTTTCAGGTTGGACCGGTG
CCACCATGTACCCATACGATGTTCCAGATTACGCTTCGCCGAAGAAAAAGCGCAAGGTCGAAGCGTCCGA
CAAGAAGTACAGCATCGGCCTGGACATCGGCACCAACTCTGTGGGCTGGGCCGTGATCACCGACGAGTAC
AAGGTGCCCAGCAAGAAATTCAAGGTGCTGGGCAACACCGACCGGCACAGCATCAAGAAGAACCTGATCG
GAGCCCTGCTGTTCGACAGCGGCGAAACAGCCGAGGCCACCCGGCTGAAGAGAACCGCCAGAAGAAGATA
CACCAGACGGAAGAACCGGATCTGCTATCTGCAAGAGATCTTCAGCAACGAGATGGCCAAGGTGGACGAC
AGCTTCTTCCACAGACTGGAAGAGTCCTTCCTGGTGGAAGAGGATAAGAAGCACGAGCGGCACCCCATCT
TCGGCAACATCGTGGACGAGGTGGCCTACCACGAGAAGTACCCCACCATCTACCACCTGAGAAAGAAACT
GGTGGACAGCACCGACAAGGCCGACCTGCGGCTGATCTATCTGGCCCTGGCCCACATGATCAAGTTCCGG
GGCCACTTCCTGATCGAGGGCGACCTGAACCCCGACAACAGCGACGTGGACAAGCTGTTCATCCAGCTGG
TGCAGACCTACAACCAGCTGTTCGAGGAAAACCCCATCAACGCCAGCGGCGTGGACGCCAAGGCCATCCT
GTCTGCCAGACTGAGCAAGAGCAGACGGCTGGAAAATCTGATCGCCCAGCTGCCCGGCGAGAAGAAGAAT
GGCCTGTTCGGAAACCTGATTGCCCTGAGCCTGGGCCTGACCCCCAACTTCAAGAGCAACTTCGACCTGG
CCGAGGATGCCAAACTGCAGCTGAGCAAGGACACCTACGACGACGACCTGGACAACCTGCTGGCCCAGAT
CGGCGACCAGTACGCCGACCTGTTTCTGGCCGCCAAGAACCTGTCCGACGCCATCCTGCTGAGCGACATC
CTGAGAGTGAACACCGAGATCACCAAGGCCCCCCTGAGCGCCTCTATGATCAAGAGATACGACGAGCACC
ACCAGGACCTGACCCTGCTGAAAGCTCTCGTGCGGCAGCAGCTGCCTGAGAAGTACAAAGAGATTTTCTT
CGACCAGAGCAAGAACGGCTACGCCGGCTACATTGACGGCGGAGCCAGCCAGGAAGAGTTCTACAAGTTC
ATCAAGCCCATCCTGGAAAAGATGGACGGCACCGAGGAACTGCTCGTGAAGCTGAACAGAGAGGACCTGC
TGCGGAAGCAGCGGACCTTCGACAACGGCAGCATCCCCCACCAGATCCACCTGGGAGAGCTGCACGCCAT
TCTGCGGCGGCAGGAAGATTTTTACCCATTCCTGAAGGACAACCGGGAAAAGATCGAGAAGATCCTGACC
TTCCGCATCCCCTACTACGTGGGCCCTCTGGCCAGGGGAAACAGCAGATTCGCCTGGATGACCAGAAAGA
GCGAGGAAACCATCACCCCCTGGAACTTCGAGGAAGTGGTGGACAAGGGCGCTTCCGCCCAGAGCTTCAT
CGAGCGGATGACCAACTTCGATAAGAACCTGCCCAACGAGAAGGTGCTGCCCAAGCACAGCCTGCTGTAC
GAGTACTTCACCGTGTATAACGAGCTGACCAAAGTGAAATACGTGACCGAGGGAATGAGAAAGCCCGCCT
TCCTGAGCGGCGAGCAGAAAAAGGCCATCGTGGACCTGCTGTTCAAGACCAACCGGAAAGTGACCGTGAA
GCAGCTGAAAGAGGACTACTTCAAGAAAATCGAGTGCTTCGACTCCGTGGAAATCTCCGGCGTGGAAGAT
CGGTTCAACGCCTCCCTGGGCACATACCACGATCTGCTGAAAATTATCAAGGACAAGGACTTCCTGGACA
ATGAGGAAAACGAGGACATTCTGGAAGATATCGTGCTGACCCTGACACTGTTTGAGGACAGAGAGATGAT
CGAGGAACGGCTGAAAACCTATGCCCACCTGTTCGACGACAAAGTGATGAAGCAGCTGAAGCGGCGGAGA
TACACCGGCTGGGGCAGGCTGAGCCGGAAGCTGATCAACGGCATCCGGGACAAGCAGTCCGGCAAGACAA
TCCTGGATTTCCTGAAGTCCGACGGCTTCGCCAACAGAAACTTCATGCAGCTGATCCACGACGACAGCCT
GACCTTTAAAGAGGACATCCAGAAAGCCCAGGTGTCCGGCCAGGGCGATAGCCTGCACGAGCACATTGCC
AATCTGGCCGGCAGCCCCGCCATTAAGAAGGGCATCCTGCAGACAGTGAAGGTGGTGGACGAGCTCGTGA
AAGTGATGGGCCGGCACAAGCCCGAGAACATCGTGATCGAAATGGCCAGAGAGAACCAGACCACCCAGAA
GGGACAGAAGAACAGCCGCGAGAGAATGAAGCGGATCGAAGAGGGCATCAAAGAGCTGGGCAGCCAGATC
CTGAAAGAACACCCCGTGGAAAACACCCAGCTGCAGAACGAGAAGCTGTACCTGTACTACCTGCAGAATG
GGCGGGATATGTACGTGGACCAGGAACTGGACATCAACCGGCTGTCCGACTACGATGTGGACCATATCGT
GCCTCAGAGCTTTCTGAAGGACGACTCCATCGACAACAAGGTGCTGACCAGAAGCGACAAGAACCGGGGC
AAGAGCGACAACGTGCCCTCCGAAGAGGTCGTGAAGAAGATGAAGAACTACTGGCGGCAGCTGCTGAACG
CCAAGCTGATTACCCAGAGAAAGTTCGACAATCTGACCAAGGCCGAGAGAGGCGGCCTGAGCGAACTGGA
TAAGGCCGGCTTCATCAAGAGACAGCTGGTGGAAACCCGGCAGATCACAAAGCACGTGGCACAGATCCTG
GACTCCCGGATGAACACTAAGTACGACGAGAATGACAAGCTGATCCGGGAAGTGAAAGTGATCACCCTGA
AGTCCAAGCTGGTGTCCGATTTCCGGAAGGATTTCCAGTTTTACAAAGTGCGCGAGATCAACAACTACCA
CCACGCCCACGACGCCTACCTGAACGCCGTCGTGGGAACCGCCCTGATCAAAAAGTACCCTAAGCTGGAA
AGCGAGTTCGTGTACGGCGACTACAAGGTGTACGACGTGCGGAAGATGATCGCCAAGAGCGAGCAGGAAA
TCGGCAAGGCTACCGCCAAGTACTTCTTCTACAGCAACATCATGAACTTTTTCAAGACCGAGATTACCCT
GGCCAACGGCGAGATCCGGAAGCGGCCTCTGATCGAGACAAACGGCGAAACCGGGGAGATCGTGTGGGAT
AAGGGCCGGGATTTTGCCACCGTGCGGAAAGTGCTGAGCATGCCCCAAGTGAATATCGTGAAAAAGACCG
AGGTGCAGACAGGCGGCTTCAGCAAAGAGTCTATCCTGCCCAAGAGGAACAGCGATAAGCTGATCGCCAG
AAAGAAGGACTGGGACCCTAAGAAGTACGGCGGCTTCGACAGCCCCACCGTGGCCTATTCTGTGCTGGTG
GTGGCCAAAGTGGAAAAGGGCAAGTCCAAGAAACTGAAGAGTGTGAAAGAGCTGCTGGGGATCACCATCA
TGGAAAGAAGCAGCTTCGAGAAGAATCCCATCGACTTTCTGGAAGCCAAGGGCTACAAAGAAGTGAAAAA
GGACCTGATCATCAAGCTGCCTAAGTACTCCCTGTTCGAGCTGGAAAACGGCCGGAAGAGAATGCTGGCC
TCTGCCGGCGAACTGCAGAAGGGAAACGAACTGGCCCTGCCCTCCAAATATGTGAACTTCCTGTACCTGG
CCAGCCACTATGAGAAGCTGAAGGGCTCCCCCGAGGATAATGAGCAGAAACAGCTGTTTGTGGAACAGCA
CAAGCACTACCTGGACGAGATCATCGAGCAGATCAGCGAGTTCTCCAAGAGAGTGATCCTGGCCGACGCT
AATCTGGACAAAGTGCTGTCCGCCTACAACAAGCACCGGGATAAGCCCATCAGAGAGCAGGCCGAGAATA
TCATCCACCTGTTTACCCTGACCAATCTGGGAGCCCCTGCCGCCTTCAAGTACTTTGACACCACCATCGA
CCGGAAGAGGTACACCAGCACCAAAGAGGTGCTGGACGCCACCCTGATCCACCAGAGCATCACCGGCCTG
TACGAGACACGGATCGACCTGTCTCAGCTGGGAGGCGACAGCCCCAAGAAGAAGAGAAAGGTGGAGGCCA
GCTAAGAATTCTAACTAGAGCTCGCTGATCAGCCTCGACTGTGCCTTCTAGTTGCCAGCCATCTGTTGTT
TGCCCCTCCCCCGTGCCTTCCTTGACCCTGGAAGGTGCCACTCCCACTGTCCTTTCCTAATAAAATGAGG
AAATTGCATCGCATTGTCTGAGTAGGTGTCATTCTATTCTGGGGGGTGGGGTGGGGCAGGACAGCAAGGG
GGAGGATTGGGAAGAGAATAGCAGGCATGCTGGGGAGCGGCCGCAGGAACCCCTAGTGATGGAGTTGGCC
ACTCCCTCTCTGCGCGCTCGCTCGCTCACTGAGGCCGGGCGACCAAAGGTCGCCCGACGCCCGGGCTTTG
CCCGGGCGGCCTCAGTGAGCGAGCGAGCGCGCAGCTGCCTGCAGGGGCGCCTGATGCGGTATTTTCTCCT
TACGCATCTGTGCGGTATTTCACACCGCATA
[95 nt withheld, positions 6752-6846]
T
[46 nt withheld, positions 6848-6893]
C
[141 nt withheld, positions 6895-7035]
CCTTTGACGTTGGAGTCCACGTTCTTTAATAGTGGACTCTTGTTCCAAACTGGAACAACACTCAACTCTA
TCTCGGGCTATTCTTTTGATTTATAAGGGATTTTGCCGATTTCGGTCTATTGGTTAAAAAATGAGCTGAT
TTAACAAAAATTTAACGCGAATTTTAACAAAATATTAACGTTTACAATTTTATGGTGCACTCTCAGTACA
ATCTGCTCTGATGCCGCATAGTTAAGCCAGCCCCGACACCCGCCAACACCCGCTGACGCGCCCTGACGGG
CTTGTCTGCTCCCGGCATCCGCTTACAGACAAGCTGTGACCGTCTCCGGGAGCTGCATGTGTCAGAGGTT
TTCACCGTCATCACCGAAACGCGCGAGACGAAAGGGCCTCGTGATACGCCTATTTTTATAGGTTAATGTC
ATGATAATAATGGTTTCTTAGACGTCAGGTGGCACTTTTCGGGGAAATGTGCGCGGAACCCCTATTTGTT
TATTTTTCTAAATACATTCAAATATGTATCCGCTCATGAGACAATAACCCTGATAAATGCTTCAATAATA
TTGAAAAAGGAAGAGTATGAGTATTCAACATTTCCGTGTCGCCCTTATTCCCTTTTTTGCGGCATTTTGC
CTTCCTGTTTTTGCTCACCCAGAAACGCTGGTGAAAGTAAAAGATGCTGAAGATCAGTTGGGTGCACGAG
TGGGTTACATCGAACTGGATCTCAACAGCGGTAAGATCCTTGAGAGTTTTCGCCCCGAAGAACGTTTTCC
AATGATGAGCACTTTTAAAGTTCTGCTATGTGGCGCGGTATTATCCCGTATTGACGCCGGGCAAGAGCAA
CTCGGTCGCCGCATACACTATTCTCAGAATGACTTGGTTGAGTACTCACCAGTCACAGAAAAGCATCTTA
CGGATGGCATGACAGTAAGAGAATTATGCAGTGCTGCCATAACCATGAGTGATAACACTGCGGCCAACTT
ACTTCTGACAACGATCGGAGGACCGAAGGAGCTAACCGCTTTTTTGCACAACATGGGGGATCATGTAACT
CGCCTTGATCGTTGGGAACCGGAGCTGAATGAAGCCATACCAAACGACGAGCGTGACACCACGATGCCTG
TAGCAATGGCAACAACGTTGCGCAAACTATTAACTGGCGAACTACTTACTCTAGCTTCCCGGCAACAATT
AATAGACTGGATGGAGGCGGATAAAGTTGCAGGACCACTTCTGCGCTCGGCCCTTCCGGCTGGCTGGTTT
ATTGCTGATAAATCTGGAGCCGGTGAGCGTGGAAGCCGCGGTATCATTGCAGCACTGGGGCCAGATGGTA
AGCCCTCCCGTATCGTAGTTATCTACACGACGGGGAGTCAGGCAACTATGGATGAACGAAATAGACAGAT
CGCTGAGATAGGTGCCTCACTGATTAAGCATTGGTAACTGTCAGACCAAGTTTACTCATATATACTTTAG
ATTGATTTAAAACTTCATTTTTAATTTAAAAGGATCTAGGTGAAGATCCTTTTTGATAATCTCATGACCA
AAATCCCTTAACGTGAGTTTTCGTTCCACTGAGCGTCAGACCCCGTAGAAAAGATCAAAGGATCTTCTTG
AGATCCTTTTTTTCTGCGCGTAATCTGCTGCTTGCAAACAAAAAAACCACCGCTACCAGCGGTGGTTTGT
TTGCCGGATCAAGAGCTACCAACTCTTTTTCCGAAGGTAACTGGCTTCAGCAGAGCGCAGATACCAAATA
CTGTTCTTCTAGTGTAGCCGTAGTTAGGCCACCACTTCAAGAACTCTGTAGCACCGCCTACATACCTCGC
TCTGCTAATCCTGTTACCAGTGGCTGCTGCCAGTGGCGATAAGTCGTGTCTTACCGGGTTGGACTCAAGA
CGATAGTTACCGGATAAGGCGCAGCGGTCGGGCTGAACGGGGGGTTCGTGCACACAGCCCAGCTTGGAGC
GAACGACCTACACCGAACTGAGATACCTACAGCGTGAGCTATGAGAAAGCGCCACGCTTCCCGAAGGGAG
AAAGGCGGACAGGTATCCGGTAAGCGGCAGGGTCGGAACAGGAGAGCGCACGAGGGAGCTTCCAGGGGGA
AACGCCTGGTATCTTTATAGTCCTGTCGGGTTTCGCCACCTCTGACTTGAGCGTCGATTTTTGTGATGCT
CGTCAGGGGGGCGGAGCCTATGGAAAAACGCCAGCAACGCGGCCTTTTT
